Addgene plasmid #113446: pcDNA3.1 myc-NL-GW
Purpose: (Empty Backbone) NanoLuc Gateway shuttle vector for N-terminal fusions
Depositing lab: Erich Wanker. Depositing organization: Max-Delbrueck-Centrum fuer Molekulare Medizin (MDC). Publication: LuTHy: a double-readout bioluminescence-based two-hybrid technology for quantitative mapping of protein-protein interactions in mammalian cells. Trepte P, Kruse S, Kostova S, Hoffmann S, Buntru A, Tempelmeier A, Secker C, Diez L, Schulz A, Klockmeier K, Zenkner M, Golusik S, Rau K, Schnoegl S, Garner CC, Wanker EE. Mol Syst Biol. 2018 Jul 11;14(7):e8071. doi: 10.15252/msb.20178071. PubMed 29997244.
Backbone
  Vector backbone: pcDNA3.1
  Backbone size (bp): 5428
  Vector type: Mammalian Expression, Luciferase ; Gateway shuttle vector
  Promoter: CMV
  Selectable markers: Neomycin (select with G418)
  Tag / fusion protein: cmyc-NanoLuc (N terminal on insert)
Growth in bacteria
  Bacterial resistance: Chloramphenicol and Ampicillin, 25 & 100 μg/mL
  Growth temperature: 37°C
  Growth strain: ccdB Survival
  Copy number: High Copy
Gene/Insert
  Cloning method: Gateway Cloning
  Sequencing primers: 5′ GAACGGCAACAAAATTATCGAC; 3′ TAGAAGGCACAGTCGAGGCT
Terms and licenses: Academic/Nonprofit Terms; Industry Terms: Not Available to Industry
How to cite: pcDNA3.1 myc-NL-GW was a gift from Erich Wanker (Addgene plasmid # 113446 ; http://n2t.net/addgene:113446 ; RRID:Addgene_113446)
