[The description below was written by a language model from this plasmid's Addgene catalogue record and pLannotate feature annotations shown in this document.]
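Description:
pcDNA3.1 myc-NL-GW is an empty Gateway destination vector built on the pcDNA3.1 mammalian expression backbone, designed to produce proteins of interest fused at their N-terminus to a c-myc epitope and NanoLuc luciferase. The sequenced plasmid is about 7.6 kb. Transcription in mammalian cells is driven by the CMV immediate early enhancer and promoter and terminated by the bovine growth hormone polyadenylation signal; a T7 promoter lies just upstream of the coding region. The annotated NanoLuc coding sequence (human codon-optimised) sits directly before the Gateway cassette. The myc tag is listed in the catalogue entry but was not picked up as a separate feature in the automated annotation.

The Gateway cassette is flanked by attR1 and attR2 and carries a chloramphenicol acetyltransferase gene and the ccdB gyrase toxin gene. In an LR recombination with an entry clone, this cassette is exchanged for the open reading frame of interest, placing it in frame downstream of myc-NanoLuc. Loss of ccdB then allows recombinants to grow in standard E. coli, whereas the unrecombined vector must be kept in a ccdB-tolerant strain under combined chloramphenicol and ampicillin selection. Propagation relies on a high-copy ColE1/pUC-type origin and the AmpR β-lactamase gene, and an f1 origin is also present. An SV40 promoter-driven neomycin phosphotransferase cassette with an SV40 poly(A) signal permits G418 selection of stably transfected mammalian cells.

The plasmid was deposited with work describing a bioluminescence-based two-hybrid method with a double readout for quantitative mapping of protein-protein interactions in mammalian cells. Here it serves to generate NanoLuc-tagged fusion proteins.
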