Features (pLannotate 1.2.2; 27 found; start..end, strand, type, name):
    103..482     +  enhancer       CMV enhancer: human cytomegalovirus immediate early enhancer
    483..686     +  promoter       CMV promoter: human cytomegalovirus (CMV) immediate early promoter
    682..715     +  LTR            5' LTR (truncated) (fragment): truncated 5' long terminal repeat (LTR) from HIV-1
    731..749     +  promoter       T7 promoter: promoter for bacteriophage T7 RNA polymerase
    803..1314    +  CDS            Nluc (fragment): NanoLuc® luciferase human codon-optimized
   1321..1445    +  protein_bind   attR1: mutant version of attR; recombination site for the Gateway® LR reaction LR Clonase™
   1470..1500    +  promoter       lac UV5 promoter: E. coli lac promoter with an "up" mutation
   1524..1553    +  promoter       cat promoter (fragment): promoter of the E. coli cat gene encoding chloramphenicol acetyltransferase
   1554..2234    +  CDS            CmR: chloramphenicol acetyltransferase confers resistance to chloramphenicol
   2391..2549    +  CDS            ccdA (fragment): CCDA_ECO57 - Also known as H, letA. Experimental evidence at protein level: Swiss-Prot protein existence level 1. Antitoxin component of a type II toxin-antitoxin (TA) system which inhibits the post-segregational killing (PSK) of plasmid-free cells, also referred to as a plasmid addiction system. Binds to and blocks the activity of CcdB; will also remove bound CcdB protein from the CcdB-GyrA complex by forming a CcdA-CcdB complex, a process termed rejuvenation. Functions as a transcriptional corepressor for the ccdAB operon, repression also requires CcdB (By similarity). From Escherichia coli
   2554..2859    +  CDS            ccdB: CcdB, a bacterial toxin that poisons DNA gyrase; ccdB; Plasmids containing the ccdB gene cannot be propagated in standard E. coli strains.
   2900..3024    -  protein_bind   attR2: mutant version of attR; recombination site for the Gateway® LR reaction LR Clonase™
   3072..3296    +  polyA_signal   bGH poly(A) signal: bovine growth hormone polyadenylation signal
   3300..3321    +  promoter       SV40 promoter (fragment): SV40 enhancer and early promoter
   3342..3770    +  rep_origin     f1 ori (sequence partly withheld): f1 bacteriophage origin of replication; arrow indicates direction of (+) strand synthesis
   3784..4113    +  promoter       SV40 promoter: SV40 enhancer and early promoter
   4180..4971    +  CDS            neo: KKA2_KLEPN - Also known as kan, nptII. Experimental evidence at protein level: Swiss-Prot protein existence level 1. Resistance to kanamycin, neomycin, paromomycin, ribostamycin, butirosin and gentamicin B. From Klebsiella pneumoniae.
   4995..5153    +  CDS            ble (fragment): BLE_KLEPN - Experimental evidence at protein level: Swiss-Prot protein existence level 1. Binding protein with a strong affinity to the bleomycin family of antibiotics. Binds to CL990; an antimitotic-antibiotic compound. From Klebsiella pneumoniae.
   5148..5269    +  polyA_signal   SV40 poly(A) signal: SV40 polyadenylation signal
   5342..5358    -  protein_bind   lac operator: The lac repressor binds to the lac operator to inhibit transcription in E. coli. This inhibition can be relieved by adding lactose or isopropyl-β-D-thiogalactopyranoside (IPTG). lac repressor encoded by lacI
   5366..5396    -  promoter       lac promoter: promoter for the E. coli lac operon
   5411..5432    -  protein_bind   CAP binding site: CAP binding activates transcription in the presence of cAMP. E. coli catabolite activator protein
   5445..5537    -  CDS            lacI (fragment): lac repressor; lacI; The lac repressor binds to the lac operator to inhibit transcription in E. coli. This inhibition can be relieved by adding lactose or isopropyl-β-D-thiogalactopyranoside (IPTG).
   5720..6308    -  rep_origin     ori: high-copy-number ColE1/pMB1/pBR322/pUC origin of replication
   6479..7339    -  CDS            AmpR: β-lactamase; bla; confers resistance to ampicillin, carbenicillin, and related antibiotics
   7340..7444    -  promoter       AmpR promoter: bla
   7503..7555    -  misc_feature   bom (fragment): basis of mobility region from pBR322
>Addgene plasmid #113446 | pcDNA3.1 myc-NL-GW | addgene full sequence | sequence record 220786 | Addgene NGS Result
AAGCTACAACAAGGCAAGGCTTGACCGACAATTGCATGAAGAATCTGCTTAGGGTTAGGCGTTTTGCGCT
GCTTCGCGATGTACGGGCCAGATATACGCGTTGACATTGATTATTGACTAGTTATTAATAGTAATCAATT
ACGGGGTCATTAGTTCATAGCCCATATATGGAGTTCCGCGTTACATAACTTACGGTAAATGGCCCGCCTG
GCTGACCGCCCAACGACCCCCGCCCATTGACGTCAATAATGACGTATGTTCCCATAGTAACGCCAATAGG
GACTTTCCATTGACGTCAATGGGTGGAGTATTTACGGTAAACTGCCCACTTGGCAGTACATCAAGTGTAT
CATATGCCAAGTACGCCCCCTATTGACGTCAATGACGGTAAATGGCCCGCCTGGCATTATGCCCAGTACA
TGACCTTATGGGACTTTCCTACTTGGCAGTACATCTACGTATTAGTCATCGCTATTACCATGGTGATGCG
GTTTTGGCAGTACATCAATGGGCGTGGATAGCGGTTTGACTCACGGGGATTTCCAAGTCTCCACCCCATT
GACGTCAATGGGAGTTTGTTTTGGCACCAAAATCAACGGGACTTTCCAAAATGTCGTAACAACTCCGCCC
CATTGACGCAAATGGGCGGTAGGCGTGTACGGTGGGAGGTCTATATAAGCAGAGCTCTCTGGCTAACTAG
AGAACCCACTGCTTACTGGCTTATCGAAATTAATACGACTCACTATAGGGAGACCCAAGCTGGCTAGCAC
CATGGAACAGAAACTGATCTCTGAAGAAGACCTGGTCTTCACACTCGAAGATTTCGTTGGGGACTGGCGA
CAGACAGCCGGCTACAACCTGGACCAAGTCCTTGAACAGGGAGGTGTGTCCAGTTTGTTTCAGAATCTCG
GGGTGTCCGTAACTCCGATCCAAAGGATTGTCCTGAGCGGTGAAAATGGGCTGAAGATCGACATCCATGT
CATCATCCCGTATGAAGGTCTGAGCGGCGACCAAATGGGCCAGATCGAAAAAATTTTTAAGGTGGTGTAC
CCTGTGGATGATCATCACTTTAAGGTGATCCTGCACTATGGCACACTGGTAATCGACGGGGTTACGCCGA
ACATGATCGACTATTTCGGACGGCCGTATGAAGGCATCGCCGTGTTCGACGGCAAAAAGATCACTGTAAC
AGGGACCCTGTGGAACGGCAACAAAATTATCGACGAGCGCCTGATCAACCCCGACGGCTCCCTGCTGTTC
CGAGTAACCATCAACGGAGTGACCGGCTGGCGGCTGTGCGAACGCATTCTGGCGAAGCTTACAAGTTTGT
ACAAAAAAGCTGAACGAGAAACGTAAAATGATATAAATATCAATATATTAAATTAGATTTTGCATAAAAA
ACAGACTACATAATACTGTAAAACACAACATATCCAGTCACTATGGCGGCCGCATTAGGCACCCCAGGCT
TTACACTTTATGCTTCCGGCTCGTATAATGTGTGGATTTTGAGTTAGGATCCGTCGAGATTTTCAGGAGC
TAAGGAAGCTAAAATGGAGAAAAAAATCACTGGATATACCACCGTTGATATATCCCAATGGCATCGTAAA
GAACATTTTGAGGCATTTCAGTCAGTTGCTCAATGTACCTATAACCAGACCGTTCAGCTGGATATTACGG
CCTTTTTAAAGACCGTAAAGAAAAATAAGCACAAGTTTTATCCGGCCTTTATTCACATTCTTGCCCGCCT
GATGAATGCTCATCCGGAATTCCGTATGGCAATGAAAGACGGTGAGCTGGTGATATGGGATAGTGTTCAC
CCTTGTTACACCGTTTTCCATGAGCAAACTGAAACGTTTTCATCGCTCTGGAGTGAATACCACGACGATT
TCCGGCAGTTTCTACACATATATTCGCAAGATGTGGCGTGTTACGGTGAAAACCTGGCCTATTTCCCTAA
AGGGTTTATTGAGAATATGTTTTTCGTCTCAGCCAATCCCTGGGTGAGTTTCACCAGTTTTGATTTAAAC
GTGGCCAATATGGACAACTTCTTCGCCCCCGTTTTCACCATGGGCAAATATTATACGCAAGGCGACAAGG
TGCTGATGCCGCTGGCGATTCAGGTTCATCATGCCGTTTGTGATGGCTTCCATGTCGGCAGAATGCTTAA
TGAATTACAACAGTACTGCGATGAGTGGCAGGCGGGGCGTAATCTAGAGGATCCGGCTTACTAAAAGCCA
GATAACAGTATGCGTATTTGCGCGCTGATTTTTGCGGTATAAGAATATATACTGATATGTATACCCGAAG
TATGTCAAAAAGAGGTATGCTATGAAGCAGCGTATTACAGTGACAGTTGACAGCGACAGCTATCAGTTGC
TCAAGGCATATATGATGTCAATATCTCCGGTCTGGTAAGCACAACCATGCAGAATGAAGCCCGTCGTCTG
CGTGCCGAACGCTGGAAAGCGGAAAATCAGGAAGGGATGGCTGAGGTCGCCCGGTTTATTGAAATGAACG
GCTCTTTTGCTGACGAGAACAGGGGCTGGTGAAATGCAGTTTAAGGTTTACACCTATAAAAGAGAGAGCC
GTTATCGTCTGTTTGTGGATGTACAGAGTGATATTATTGACACGCCCGGGCGACGGATGGTGATCCCCCT
GGCCAGTGCACGTCTGCTGTCAGATAAAGTCCCCCGTGAACTTTACCCGGTGGTGCATATCGGGGATGAA
AGCTGGCGCATGATGACCACCGATATGGCCAGTGTGCCGGTCTCCGTTATCGGGGAAGAAGTGGCTGATC
TCAGCCACCGCGAAAATGACATCAAAAACGCCATTAACCTGATGTTCTGGGGAATATAAATGTCAGGCTC
CCTTATACACAGCCAGTCTGCAGGTCGACCATAGTGACTGGATATGTTGTGTTTTACAGTATTATGTAGT
CTGTTTTTTATGCAAAATCTAATTTAATATATTGATATTTATATCATTTTACGTTTCTCGTTCAGCTTTC
TTGTACAAAGTGGTGTAACTCGAGTCTAGAGGGCCCGTTTAAACCCGCTGATCAGCCTCGACTGTGCCTT
CTAGTTGCCAGCCATCTGTTGTTTGCCCCTCCCCCGTGCCTTCCTTGACCCTGGAAGGTGCCACTCCCAC
TGTCCTTTCCTAATAAAATGAGGAAATTGCATCGCATTGTCTGAGTAGGTGTCATTCTATTCTGGGGGGT
GGGGTGGGGCAGGACAGCAAGGGGGAGGATTGGGAAGACAATAGCAGGCATGCTGGGGATGCGGTGGGCT
CTATGGCTTCTGAGGCGGAAAGAACCAGCTGGGGCTCTAGGGGGTATCCCC
[124 nt withheld, positions 3342-3465]
C
[91 nt withheld, positions 3467-3557]
A
[49 nt withheld, positions 3559-3607]
CCTTTGACGTTGGAGTCCACGTTCTTT
[37 nt withheld, positions 3635-3671]
ACCCTATCTCGGTCTATTCTTTTGATTTATAAGGGATTTTGCCGATTTCGGCCTATTGGTTAAAAAATGA
GCTGATTTAACAAAAATTTAACGCGAATTAATTCTGTGGAATGTGTGTCAGTTAGGGTGTGGAAAGTCCC
CAGGCTCCCCAGCAGGCAGAAGTATGCAAAGCATGCATCTCAATTAGTCAGCAACCAGGTGTGGAAAGTC
CCCAGGCTCCCCAGCAGGCAGAAGTATGCAAAGCATGCATCTCAATTAGTCAGCAACCATAGTCCCGCCC
CTAACTCCGCCCATCCCGCCCCTAACTCCGCCCAGTTCCGCCCATTCTCCGCCCCATGGCTGACTAATTT
TTTTTATTTATGCAGAGGCCGAGGCCGCCTCTGCCTCTGAGCTATTCCAGAAGTAGTGAGGAGGCTTTTT
TGGAGGCCTAGGCTTTTGCAAAAAGCTCCCGGGAGCTTGTATATCCATTTTCGGATCTGATCAAGAGACA
GGATGAGGATCGTTTCGCATGATTGAACAAGATGGATTGCACGCAGGTTCTCCGGCCGCTTGGGTGGAGA
GGCTATTCGGCTATGACTGGGCACAACAGACAATCGGCTGCTCTGATGCCGCCGTGTTCCGGCTGTCAGC
GCAGGGGCGCCCGGTTCTTTTTGTCAAGACCGACCTGTCCGGTGCCCTGAATGAACTGCAGGACGAGGCA
GCGCGGCTATCGTGGCTGGCCACGACGGGCGTTCCTTGCGCAGCTGTGCTCGACGTTGTCACTGAAGCGG
GAAGGGACTGGCTGCTATTGGGCGAAGTGCCGGGGCAGGATCTCCTGTCATCTCACCTTGCTCCTGCCGA
GAAAGTATCCATCATGGCTGATGCAATGCGGCGGCTGCATACGCTTGATCCGGCTACCTGCCCATTCGAC
CACCAAGCGAAACATCGCATCGAGCGAGCACGTACTCGGATGGAAGCCGGTCTTGTCGATCAGGATGATC
TGGACGAAGAGCATCAGGGGCTCGCGCCAGCCGAACTGTTCGCCAGGCTCAAGGCGCGCATGCCCGACGG
CGAGGATCTCGTCGTGACCCATGGCGATGCCTGCTTGCCGAATATCATGGTGGAAAATGGCCGCTTTTCT
GGATTCATCGACTGTGGCCGGCTGGGTGTGGCGGACCGCTATCAGGACATAGCGTTGGCTACCCGTGATA
TTGCTGAAGAGCTTGGCGGCGAATGGGCTGACCGCTTCCTCGTGCTTTACGGTATCGCCGCTCCCGATTC
GCAGCGCATCGCCTTCTATCGCCTTCTTGACGAGTTCTTCTGAGCGGGACTCTGGGGTTCGAAATGACCG
ACCAAGCGACGCCCAACCTGCCATCACGAGATTTCGATTCCACCGCCGCCTTCTATGAAAGGTTGGGCTT
CGGAATCGTTTTCCGGGACGCCGGCTGGATGATCCTCCAGCGCGGGGATCTCATGCTGGAGTTCTTCGCC
CACCCCAACTTGTTTATTGCAGCTTATAATGGTTACAAATAAAGCAATAGCATCACAAATTTCACAAATA
AAGCATTTTTTTCACTGCATTCTAGTTGTGGTTTGTCCAAACTCATCAATGTATCTTATCATGTCTGTAT
ACCGTCGACCTCTAGCTAGAGCTTGGCGTAATCATGGTCATAGCTGTTTCCTGTGTGAAATTGTTATCCG
CTCACAATTCCACACAACATACGAGCCGGAAGCATAAAGTGTAAAGCCTGGGGTGCCTAATGAGTGAGCT
AACTCACATTAATTGCGTTGCGCTCACTGCCCGCTTTCCAGTCGGGAAACCTGTCGTGCCAGCTGCATTA
ATGAATCGGCCAACGCGCGGGGAGAGGCGGTTTGCGTATTGGGCGCTCTTCCGCTTCCTCGCTCACTGAC
TCGCTGCGCTCGGTCGTTCGGCTGCGGCGAGCGGTATCAGCTCACTCAAAGGCGGTAATACGGTTATCCA
CAGAATCAGGGGATAACGCAGGAAAGAACATGTGAGCAAAAGGCCAGCAAAAGGCCAGGAACCGTAAAAA
GGCCGCGTTGCTGGCGTTTTTCCATAGGCTCCGCCCCCCTGACGAGCATCACAAAAATCGACGCTCAAGT
CAGAGGTGGCGAAACCCGACAGGACTATAAAGATACCAGGCGTTTCCCCCTGGAAGCTCCCTCGTGCGCT
CTCCTGTTCCGACCCTGCCGCTTACCGGATACCTGTCCGCCTTTCTCCCTTCGGGAAGCGTGGCGCTTTC
TCATAGCTCACGCTGTAGGTATCTCAGTTCGGTGTAGGTCGTTCGCTCCAAGCTGGGCTGTGTGCACGAA
CCCCCCGTTCAGCCCGACCGCTGCGCCTTATCCGGTAACTATCGTCTTGAGTCCAACCCGGTAAGACACG
ACTTATCGCCACTGGCAGCAGCCACTGGTAACAGGATTAGCAGAGCGAGGTATGTAGGCGGTGCTACAGA
GTTCTTGAAGTGGTGGCCTAACTACGGCTACACTAGAAGAACAGTATTTGGTATCTGCGCTCTGCTGAAG
CCAGTTACCTTCGGAAAAAGAGTTGGTAGCTCTTGATCCGGCAAACAAACCACCGCTGGTAGCGGTGGTT
TTTTTGTTTGCAAGCAGCAGATTACGCGCAGAAAAAAAGGATCTCAAGAAGATCCTTTGATCTTTTCTAC
GGGGTCTGACGCTCAGTGGAACGAAAACTCACGTTAAGGGATTTTGGTCATGAGATTATCAAAAAGGATC
TTCACCTAGATCCTTTTAAATTAAAAATGAAGTTTTAAATCAATCTAAAGTATATATGAGTAAACTTGGT
CTGACAGTTACCAATGCTTAATCAGTGAGGCACCTATCTCAGCGATCTGTCTATTTCGTTCATCCATAGT
TGCCTGACTCCCCGTCGTGTAGATAACTACGATACGGGAGGGCTTACCATCTGGCCCCAGTGCTGCAATG
ATACCGCGAGACCCACGCTCACCGGCTCCAGATTTATCAGCAATAAACCAGCCAGCCGGAAGGGCCGAGC
GCAGAAGTGGTCCTGCAACTTTATCCGCCTCCATCCAGTCTATTAATTGTTGCCGGGAAGCTAGAGTAAG
TAGTTCGCCAGTTAATAGTTTGCGCAACGTTGTTGCCATTGCTACAGGCATCGTGGTGTCACGCTCGTCG
TTTGGTATGGCTTCATTCAGCTCCGGTTCCCAACGATCAAGGCGAGTTACATGATCCCCCATGTTGTGCA
AAAAAGCGGTTAGCTCCTTCGGTCCTCCGATCGTTGTCAGAAGTAAGTTGGCCGCAGTGTTATCACTCAT
GGTTATGGCAGCACTGCATAATTCTCTTACTGTCATGCCATCCGTAAGATGCTTTTCTGTGACTGGTGAG
TACTCAACCAAGTCATTCTGAGAATAGTGTATGCGGCGACCGAGTTGCTCTTGCCCGGCGTCAATACGGG
ATAATACCGCGCCACATAGCAGAACTTTAAAAGTGCTCATCATTGGAAAACGTTCTTCGGGGCGAAAACT
CTCAAGGATCTTACCGCTGTTGAGATCCAGTTCGATGTAACCCACTCGTGCACCCAACTGATCTTCAGCA
TCTTTTACTTTCACCAGCGTTTCTGGGTGAGCAAAAACAGGAAGGCAAAATGCCGCAAAAAAGGGAATAA
GGGCGACACGGAAATGTTGAATACTCATACTCTTCCTTTTTCAATATTATTGAAGCATTTATCAGGGTTA
TTGTCTCATGAGCGGATACATATTTGAATGTATTTAGAAAAATAAACAAATAGGGGTTCCGCGCACATTT
CCCCGAAAAGTGCCACCTGACGTCGACGGATCGGGAGATCTCCCGATCCCCTATGGTGCACTCTCAGTAC
AATCTGCTCTGATGCCGCATAGTTAAGCCAGTATCTGCTCCCTGCTTGTGTGTTGGAGGTCGCTGAGTAG
TGCGCGAGCAAAATTT
