LOCUS       Exported 7605 bp ds-DNA circular SYN 12-MAY-2021
DEFINITION  NanoLuc Gateway shuttle vector for N-terminal fusions.
ACCESSION   .
VERSION     .
KEYWORDS    pcDNA3.1 myc-NL-GW
SOURCE      synthetic DNA construct
  ORGANISM  synthetic DNA construct
REFERENCE   1 (bases 1 to 7605)
  AUTHORS   Trepte P, Kruse S, Kostova S, Hoffmann S, Buntru A, Tempelmeier A,
            Secker C, Diez L, Schulz A, Klockmeier K, Zenkner M, Golusik S, Rau
            K, Schnoegl S, Garner CC, Wanker EE.
  TITLE     LuTHy: a double‐readout bioluminescence‐based two‐hybrid technology
            for quantitative mapping of protein–protein interactions in
            mammalian cells
  JOURNAL   Molecular Systems Biology (2018) 14, e8071
REFERENCE   2 (bases 1 to 7605)
  AUTHORS   .
  TITLE     Direct Submission
  JOURNAL   Exported May 12, 2021 from SnapGene Server 1.1.58
            http://www.snapgene.com
FEATURES             Location/Qualifiers
     source          1..7605
                     /organism="synthetic DNA construct"
                     /mol_type="other DNA"
     primer_bind     complement(44..63)
                     /label=pRS-marker
                     /note="pRS vectors, use to sequence yeast selectable
                     marker"
     enhancer        235..614
                     /label=CMV enhancer
                     /note="human cytomegalovirus immediate early enhancer"
     promoter        615..818
                     /label=CMV promoter
                     /note="human cytomegalovirus (CMV) immediate early
                     promoter"
     primer_bind     769..789
                     /label=CMV-F
                     /note="Human CMV immediate early promoter, forward primer"
     primer_bind     863..882
                     /label=T7
                     /note="T7 promoter, forward primer"
     promoter        863..881
                     /label=T7 promoter
                     /note="promoter for bacteriophage T7 RNA polymerase"
     CDS             907..936
                     /codon_start=1
                     /product="Myc (human c-Myc proto-oncogene) epitope tag"
                     /label=Myc
                     /translation="EQKLISEEDL"
     CDS             937..1446
                     /codon_start=1
                     /product="NanoLuc(R) luciferase"
                     /label=Nluc
                     /note="human codon-optimized"
                     /translation="VFTLEDFVGDWRQTAGYNLDQVLEQGGVSSLFQNLGVSVTPIQRI
                     VLSGENGLKIDIHVIIPYEGLSGDQMGQIEKIFKVVYPVDDHHFKVILHYGTLVIDGVT
                     PNMIDYFGRPYEGIAVFDGKKITVTGTLWNGNKIIDERLINPDGSLLFRVTINGVTGWR
                     LCERILA"
     protein_bind    1453..1577
                     /gene="mutant version of attR"
                     /label=attR1
                     /bound_moiety="LR Clonase(TM)"
                     /note="recombination site for the Gateway(R) LR reaction"
     promoter        1602..1632
                     /label=lac UV5 promoter
                     /note="E. coli lac promoter with an ""up"" mutation"
     CDS             1686..2345
                     /codon_start=1
                     /gene="cat"
                     /product="chloramphenicol acetyltransferase"
                     /label=CmR
                     /note="confers resistance to chloramphenicol"
                     /translation="MEKKITGYTTVDISQWHRKEHFEAFQSVAQCTYNQTVQLDITAFL
                     KTVKKNKHKFYPAFIHILARLMNAHPEFRMAMKDGELVIWDSVHPCYTVFHEQTETFSS
                     LWSEYHDDFRQFLHIYSQDVACYGENLAYFPKGFIENMFFVSANPWVSFTSFDLNVANM
                     DNFFAPVFTMGKYYTQGDKVLMPLAIQVHHAVCDGFHVGRMLNELQQYCDEWQGGA"
     primer_bind     complement(1752..1771)
                     /label=CAT-R
                     /note="Chloramphenicol resistance gene, reverse primer"
     CDS             2687..2992
                     /codon_start=1
                     /gene="ccdB"
                     /product="CcdB, a bacterial toxin that poisons DNA gyrase"
                     /label=ccdB
                     /note="Plasmids containing the ccdB gene cannot be
                     propagated in standard E. coli strains."
                     /translation="MQFKVYTYKRESRYRLFVDVQSDIIDTPGRRMVIPLASARLLSDK
                     VSRELYPVVHIGDESWRMMTTDMASVPVSVIGEEVADLSHRENDIKNAINLMFWGI"
     primer_bind     2871..2890
                     /label=ccdB-fwd
                     /note="ccdB gene, forward primer"
     protein_bind    complement(3033..3157)
                     /gene="mutant version of attR"
                     /label=attR2
                     /bound_moiety="LR Clonase(TM)"
                     /note="recombination site for the Gateway(R) LR reaction"
     primer_bind     complement(3199..3216)
                     /label=BGH-rev
                     /note="Bovine growth hormone terminator, reverse primer.
                     Also called BGH reverse"
     polyA_signal    3205..3429
                     /label=bGH poly(A) signal
                     /note="bovine growth hormone polyadenylation signal"
     rep_origin      3475..3903
                     /direction=RIGHT
                     /label=f1 ori
                     /note="f1 bacteriophage origin of replication; arrow
                     indicates direction of (+) strand synthesis"
     primer_bind     complement(3562..3581)
                     /label=F1ori-R
                     /note="F1 origin, reverse primer"
     primer_bind     3772..3793
                     /label=F1ori-F
                     /note="F1 origin, forward primer"
     primer_bind     complement(3912..3932)
                     /label=pBABE 3'
                     /note="SV40 enhancer, reverse primer for pBABE vectors"
     promoter        3917..4246
                     /label=SV40 promoter
                     /note="SV40 enhancer and early promoter"
     rep_origin      4097..4232
                     /label=SV40 ori
                     /note="SV40 origin of replication"
     primer_bind     4159..4178
                     /label=SV40pro-F
                     /note="SV40 promoter/origin, forward primer"
     CDS             4313..5107
                     /codon_start=1
                     /gene="aph(3')-II (or nptII)"
                     /product="aminoglycoside phosphotransferase from Tn5"
                     /label=NeoR/KanR
                     /note="confers resistance to neomycin, kanamycin, and G418
                     (Geneticin(R))"
                     /translation="MIEQDGLHAGSPAAWVERLFGYDWAQQTIGCSDAAVFRLSAQGRP
                     VLFVKTDLSGALNELQDEAARLSWLATTGVPCAAVLDVVTEAGRDWLLLGEVPGQDLLS
                     SHLAPAEKVSIMADAMRRLHTLDPATCPFDHQAKHRIERARTRMEAGLVDQDDLDEEHQ
                     GLAPAELFARLKARMPDGEDLVVTHGDACLPNIMVENGRFSGFIDCGRLGVADRYQDIA
                     LATRDIAEELGGEWADRFLVLYGIAAPDSQRIAFYRLLDEFF"
     primer_bind     complement(4367..4386)
                     /label=Neo-R
                     /note="Neomycin resistance gene, reverse primer"
     primer_bind     4977..4996
                     /label=Neo-F
                     /note="Neomycin resistance gene, forward primer"
     polyA_signal    5281..5402
                     /label=SV40 poly(A) signal
                     /note="SV40 polyadenylation signal"
     primer_bind     complement(5318..5337)
                     /label=SV40pA-R
                     /note="SV40 polyA, reverse primer"
     primer_bind     5372..5391
                     /label=EBV-rev
                     /note="SV40 polyA terminator, reverse primer"
     primer_bind     complement(5451..5467)
                     /label=M13 rev
                     /note="common sequencing primer, one of multiple similar
                     variants"
     primer_bind     complement(5451..5467)
                     /label=M13 Reverse
                     /note="In lacZ gene. Also called M13-rev"
     primer_bind     complement(5464..5486)
                     /label=M13/pUC Reverse
                     /note="In lacZ gene"
     protein_bind    5475..5491
                     /label=lac operator
                     /bound_moiety="lac repressor encoded by lacI"
                     /note="The lac repressor binds to the lac operator to
                     inhibit transcription in E. coli. This inhibition can be
                     relieved by adding lactose or
                     isopropyl-beta-D-thiogalactopyranoside (IPTG)."
     promoter        complement(5499..5529)
                     /label=lac promoter
                     /note="promoter for the E. coli lac operon"
     protein_bind    5544..5565
                     /label=CAP binding site
                     /bound_moiety="E. coli catabolite activator protein"
                     /note="CAP binding activates transcription in the presence
                     of cAMP."
     primer_bind     complement(5682..5699)
                     /label=L4440
                     /note="L4440 vector, forward primer"
     rep_origin      complement(5853..6438)
                     /direction=LEFT
                     /label=ori
                     /note="high-copy-number ColE1/pMB1/pBR322/pUC origin of
                     replication"
     primer_bind     complement(5933..5952)
                     /label=pBR322ori-F
                     /note="pBR322 origin, forward primer"
     CDS             complement(6609..7469)
                     /codon_start=1
                     /gene="bla"
                     /product="beta-lactamase"
                     /label=AmpR
                     /note="confers resistance to ampicillin, carbenicillin, and
                     related antibiotics"
                     /translation="MSIQHFRVALIPFFAAFCLPVFAHPETLVKVKDAEDQLGARVGYI
                     ELDLNSGKILESFRPEERFPMMSTFKVLLCGAVLSRIDAGQEQLGRRIHYSQNDLVEYS
                     PVTEKHLTDGMTVRELCSAAITMSDNTAANLLLTTIGGPKELTAFLHNMGDHVTRLDRW
                     EPELNEAIPNDERDTTMPVAMATTLRKLLTGELLTLASRQQLIDWMEADKVAGPLLRSA
                     LPAGWFIADKSGAGERGSRGIIAALGPDGKPSRIVVIYTTGSQATMDERNRQIAEIGAS
                     LIKHW"
     primer_bind     7232..7251
                     /label=Amp-R
                     /note="Ampicillin resistance gene, reverse primer"
     promoter        complement(7470..7574)
                     /gene="bla"
                     /label=AmpR promoter
ORIGIN
        1 gacggatcgg gagatctccc gatcccctat ggtgcactct cagtacaatc tgctctgatg
       61 ccgcatagtt aagccagtat ctgctccctg cttgtgtgtt ggaggtcgct gagtagtgcg
      121 cgagcaaaat ttaagctaca acaaggcaag gcttgaccga caattgcatg aagaatctgc
      181 ttagggttag gcgttttgcg ctgcttcgcg atgtacgggc cagatatacg cgttgacatt
      241 gattattgac tagttattaa tagtaatcaa ttacggggtc attagttcat agcccatata
      301 tggagttccg cgttacataa cttacggtaa atggcccgcc tggctgaccg cccaacgacc
      361 cccgcccatt gacgtcaata atgacgtatg ttcccatagt aacgccaata gggactttcc
      421 attgacgtca atgggtggag tatttacggt aaactgccca cttggcagta catcaagtgt
      481 atcatatgcc aagtacgccc cctattgacg tcaatgacgg taaatggccc gcctggcatt
      541 atgcccagta catgacctta tgggactttc ctacttggca gtacatctac gtattagtca
      601 tcgctattac catggtgatg cggttttggc agtacatcaa tgggcgtgga tagcggtttg
      661 actcacgggg atttccaagt ctccacccca ttgacgtcaa tgggagtttg ttttggcacc
      721 aaaatcaacg ggactttcca aaatgtcgta acaactccgc cccattgacg caaatgggcg
      781 gtaggcgtgt acggtgggag gtctatataa gcagagctct ctggctaact agagaaccca
      841 ctgcttactg gcttatcgaa attaatacga ctcactatag ggagacccaa gctggctagc
      901 accatggaac agaaactgat ctctgaagaa gacctggtct tcacactcga agatttcgtt
      961 ggggactggc gacagacagc cggctacaac ctggaccaag tccttgaaca gggaggtgtg
     1021 tccagtttgt ttcagaatct cggggtgtcc gtaactccga tccaaaggat tgtcctgagc
     1081 ggtgaaaatg ggctgaagat cgacatccat gtcatcatcc cgtatgaagg tctgagcggc
     1141 gaccaaatgg gccagatcga aaaaattttt aaggtggtgt accctgtgga tgatcatcac
     1201 tttaaggtga tcctgcacta tggcacactg gtaatcgacg gggttacgcc gaacatgatc
     1261 gactatttcg gacggccgta tgaaggcatc gccgtgttcg acggcaaaaa gatcactgta
     1321 acagggaccc tgtggaacgg caacaaaatt atcgacgagc gcctgatcaa ccccgacggc
     1381 tccctgctgt tccgagtaac catcaacgga gtgaccggct ggcggctgtg cgaacgcatt
     1441 ctggcgaagc ttacaagttt gtacaaaaaa gctgaacgag aaacgtaaaa tgatataaat
     1501 atcaatatat taaattagat tttgcataaa aaacagacta cataatactg taaaacacaa
     1561 catatccagt cactatggcg gccgcattag gcaccccagg ctttacactt tatgcttccg
     1621 gctcgtataa tgtgtggatt ttgagttagg atccgtcgag attttcagga gctaaggaag
     1681 ctaaaatgga gaaaaaaatc actggatata ccaccgttga tatatcccaa tggcatcgta
     1741 aagaacattt tgaggcattt cagtcagttg ctcaatgtac ctataaccag accgttcagc
     1801 tggatattac ggccttttta aagaccgtaa agaaaaataa gcacaagttt tatccggcct
     1861 ttattcacat tcttgcccgc ctgatgaatg ctcatccgga attccgtatg gcaatgaaag
     1921 acggtgagct ggtgatatgg gatagtgttc acccttgtta caccgttttc catgagcaaa
     1981 ctgaaacgtt ttcatcgctc tggagtgaat accacgacga tttccggcag tttctacaca
     2041 tatattcgca agatgtggcg tgttacggtg aaaacctggc ctatttccct aaagggttta
     2101 ttgagaatat gtttttcgtc tcagccaatc cctgggtgag tttcaccagt tttgatttaa
     2161 acgtggccaa tatggacaac ttcttcgccc ccgttttcac catgggcaaa tattatacgc
     2221 aaggcgacaa ggtgctgatg ccgctggcga ttcaggttca tcatgccgtc tgtgatggct
     2281 tccatgtcgg cagaatgctt aatgaattac aacagtactg cgatgagtgg cagggcgggg
     2341 cgtaatctag aggatccggc ttactaaaag ccagataaca gtatgcgtat ttgcgcgctg
     2401 atttttgcgg tataagaata tatactgata tgtatacccg aagtatgtca aaaagaggtg
     2461 tgctatgaag cagcgtatta cagtgacagt tgacagcgac agctatcagt tgctcaaggc
     2521 atatatgatg tcaatatctc cggtctggta agcacaacca tgcagaatga agcccgtcgt
     2581 ctgcgtgccg aacgctggaa agcggaaaat caggaaggga tggctgaggt cgcccggttt
     2641 attgaaatga acggctcttt tgctgacgag aacagggact ggtgaaatgc agtttaaggt
     2701 ttacacctat aaaagagaga gccgttatcg tctgtttgtg gatgtacaga gtgatattat
     2761 tgacacgccc gggcgacgga tggtgatccc cctggccagt gcacgtctgc tgtcagataa
     2821 agtctcccgt gaactttacc cggtggtgca tatcggggat gaaagctggc gcatgatgac
     2881 caccgatatg gccagtgtgc cggtctccgt tatcggggaa gaagtggctg atctcagcca
     2941 ccgcgaaaat gacatcaaaa acgccattaa cctgatgttc tggggaatat aaatgtcagg
     3001 ctcccttata cacagccagt ctgcaggtcg accatagtga ctggatatgt tgtgttttac
     3061 agtattatgt agtctgtttt ttatgcaaaa tctaatttaa tatattgata tttatatcat
     3121 tttacgtttc tcgttcagct ttcttgtaca aagtggtgta actcgagtct agagggcccg
     3181 tttaaacccg ctgatcagcc tcgactgtgc cttctagttg ccagccatct gttgtttgcc
     3241 cctcccccgt gccttccttg accctggaag gtgccactcc cactgtcctt tcctaataaa
     3301 atgaggaaat tgcatcgcat tgtctgagta ggtgtcattc tattctgggg ggtggggtgg
     3361 ggcaggacag caagggggag gattgggaag acaatagcag gcatgctggg gatgcggtgg
     3421 gctctatggc ttctgaggcg gaaagaacca gctggggctc tagggggtat ccccnnnnnn
     3481 nnnnnnnnnn nnnnnnnnnn nnnnnnnnnn nnnnnnnnnn nnnnnnnnnn nnnnnnnnnn
     3541 nnnnnnnnnn nnnnnnnnnn nnnnnnnnnn nnnnnnnnnn nnnnnnnnnn nnnnnnnncn
     3601 nnnnnnnnnn nnnnnnnnnn nnnnnnnnnn nnnnnnnnnn nnnnnnnnnn nnnnnnnnnn
     3661 nnnnnnnnnn nnnnnnnnnn nnnnnnnnnn annnnnnnnn nnnnnnnnnn nnnnnnnnnn
     3721 nnnnnnnnnn nnnnnnnnnn cctttgacgt tggagtccac gttctttaat agtggactct
     3781 tgttccaaac tggaacaaca ctcaacccta tctcggtcta ttcttttgat ttataaggga
     3841 ttttgccgat ttcggcctat tggttaaaaa atgagctgat ttaacaaaaa tttaacgcga
     3901 attaattctg tggaatgtgt gtcagttagg gtgtggaaag tccccaggct ccccagcagg
     3961 cagaagtatg caaagcatgc atctcaatta gtcagcaacc aggtgtggaa agtccccagg
     4021 ctccccagca ggcagaagta tgcaaagcat gcatctcaat tagtcagcaa ccatagtccc
     4081 gcccctaact ccgcccatcc cgcccctaac tccgcccagt tccgcccatt ctccgcccca
     4141 tggctgacta atttttttta tttatgcaga ggccgaggcc gcctctgcct ctgagctatt
     4201 ccagaagtag tgaggaggct tttttggagg cctaggcttt tgcaaaaagc tcccgggagc
     4261 ttgtatatcc attttcggat ctgatcaaga gacaggatga ggatcgtttc gcatgattga
     4321 acaagatgga ttgcacgcag gttctccggc cgcttgggtg gagaggctat tcggctatga
     4381 ctgggcacaa cagacaatcg gctgctctga tgccgccgtg ttccggctgt cagcgcaggg
     4441 gcgcccggtt ctttttgtca agaccgacct gtccggtgcc ctgaatgaac tgcaggacga
     4501 ggcagcgcgg ctatcgtggc tggccacgac gggcgttcct tgcgcagctg tgctcgacgt
     4561 tgtcactgaa gcgggaaggg actggctgct attgggcgaa gtgccggggc aggatctcct
     4621 gtcatctcac cttgctcctg ccgagaaagt atccatcatg gctgatgcaa tgcggcggct
     4681 gcatacgctt gatccggcta cctgcccatt cgaccaccaa gcgaaacatc gcatcgagcg
     4741 agcacgtact cggatggaag ccggtcttgt cgatcaggat gatctggacg aagagcatca
     4801 ggggctcgcg ccagccgaac tgttcgccag gctcaaggcg cgcatgcccg acggcgagga
     4861 tctcgtcgtg acccatggcg atgcctgctt gccgaatatc atggtggaaa atggccgctt
     4921 ttctggattc atcgactgtg gccggctggg tgtggcggac cgctatcagg acatagcgtt
     4981 ggctacccgt gatattgctg aagagcttgg cggcgaatgg gctgaccgct tcctcgtgct
     5041 ttacggtatc gccgctcccg attcgcagcg catcgccttc tatcgccttc ttgacgagtt
     5101 cttctgagcg ggactctggg gttcgaaatg accgaccaag cgacgcccaa cctgccatca
     5161 cgagatttcg attccaccgc cgccttctat gaaaggttgg gcttcggaat cgttttccgg
     5221 gacgccggct ggatgatcct ccagcgcggg gatctcatgc tggagttctt cgcccacccc
     5281 aacttgttta ttgcagctta taatggttac aaataaagca atagcatcac aaatttcaca
     5341 aataaagcat ttttttcact gcattctagt tgtggtttgt ccaaactcat caatgtatct
     5401 tatcatgtct gtataccgtc gacctctagc tagagcttgg cgtaatcatg gtcatagctg
     5461 tttcctgtgt gaaattgtta tccgctcaca attccacaca acatacgagc cggaagcata
     5521 aagtgtaaag cctggggtgc ctaatgagtg agctaactca cattaattgc gttgcgctca
     5581 ctgcccgctt tccagtcggg aaacctgtcg tgccagctgc attaatgaat cggccaacgc
     5641 gcggggagag gcggtttgcg tattgggcgc tcttccgctt cctcgctcac tgactcgctg
     5701 cgctcggtcg ttcggctgcg gcgagcggta tcagctcact caaaggcggt aatacggtta
     5761 tccacagaat caggggataa cgcaggaaag aacatgtgag caaaaggcca gcaaaaggcc
     5821 aggaaccgta aaaaggccgc gttgctggcg tttttccata ggctccgccc ccctgacgag
     5881 catcacaaaa atcgacgctc aagtcagagg tggcgaaacc cgacaggact ataaagatac
     5941 caggcgtttc cccctggaag ctccctcgtg cgctctcctg ttccgaccct gccgcttacc
     6001 ggatacctgt ccgcctttct cccttcggga agcgtggcgc tttctcatag ctcacgctgt
     6061 aggtatctca gttcggtgta ggtcgttcgc tccaagctgg gctgtgtgca cgaacccccc
     6121 gttcagcccg accgctgcgc cttatccggt aactatcgtc ttgagtccaa cccggtaaga
     6181 cacgacttat cgccactggc agcagccact ggtaacagga ttagcagagc gaggtatgta
     6241 ggcggtgcta cagagttctt gaagtggtgg cctaactacg gctacactag aagaacagta
     6301 tttggtatct gcgctctgct gaagccagtt accttcggaa aaagagttgg tagctcttga
     6361 tccggcaaac aaaccaccgc tggtagcggt ttttttgttt gcaagcagca gattacgcgc
     6421 agaaaaaaag gatctcaaga agatcctttg atcttttcta cggggtctga cgctcagtgg
     6481 aacgaaaact cacgttaagg gattttggtc atgagattat caaaaaggat cttcacctag
     6541 atccttttaa attaaaaatg aagttttaaa tcaatctaaa gtatatatga gtaaacttgg
     6601 tctgacagtt accaatgctt aatcagtgag gcacctatct cagcgatctg tctatttcgt
     6661 tcatccatag ttgcctgact ccccgtcgtg tagataacta cgatacggga gggcttacca
     6721 tctggcccca gtgctgcaat gataccgcga gacccacgct caccggctcc agatttatca
     6781 gcaataaacc agccagccgg aagggccgag cgcagaagtg gtcctgcaac tttatccgcc
     6841 tccatccagt ctattaattg ttgccgggaa gctagagtaa gtagttcgcc agttaatagt
     6901 ttgcgcaacg ttgttgccat tgctacaggc atcgtggtgt cacgctcgtc gtttggtatg
     6961 gcttcattca gctccggttc ccaacgatca aggcgagtta catgatcccc catgttgtgc
     7021 aaaaaagcgg ttagctcctt cggtcctccg atcgttgtca gaagtaagtt ggccgcagtg
     7081 ttatcactca tggttatggc agcactgcat aattctctta ctgtcatgcc atccgtaaga
     7141 tgcttttctg tgactggtga gtactcaacc aagtcattct gagaatagtg tatgcggcga
     7201 ccgagttgct cttgcccggc gtcaatacgg gataataccg cgccacatag cagaacttta
     7261 aaagtgctca tcattggaaa acgttcttcg gggcgaaaac tctcaaggat cttaccgctg
     7321 ttgagatcca gttcgatgta acccactcgt gcacccaact gatcttcagc atcttttact
     7381 ttcaccagcg tttctgggtg agcaaaaaca ggaaggcaaa atgccgcaaa aaagggaata
     7441 agggcgacac ggaaatgttg aatactcata ctcttccttt ttcaatatta ttgaagcatt
     7501 tatcagggtt attgtctcat gagcggatac atatttgaat gtatttagaa aaataaacaa
     7561 ataggggttc cgcgcacatt tccccgaaaa gtgccacctg acgtc
//
